>Addgene plasmid #75240 | Ikaros-CRISPR #1 (PX458-EF1a-pSpCas9(BB)-2A-GFP) | addgene partial sequence | sequence record 147094 | LKO1_5 5'-GACTATCATATGCTTACCGT-3'
AAGGACGAAACACCGGTCTGGAGTATCGCTTACAGGGTTTTAGAGCTAGAAATAGCAAGTTAAAATAAGG
CTAGTCCGTTATCAACTTGAAAAAGTGGCACCGAGTCGGTGCTTTTTTGTTTTAGAGCTAGAAATAGCAA
GTTAAAATAAGGCTAGTCCGTTTTTAGCGCGTGCGCCAATTCTGCAGACAAATGGCTCTAGTGGTCTTGA
AAGGAGTGGGAATTGGCTCCGGTGCCCGTCAGTGGGCAGAGCGCACATCGCCCACAGTCCCCGAGAAGTT
GGGGGGAGGGGTCGGCAATTGAACCGGTGCCTAGAGAAGGTGGCGCGGGGTAAACTGGGAAAGTGATGTC
GTGTACTGGCTCCGCCTTTTTCCCGAGGGTGGGGGAGAACCGTATATAAGTGCAGTAGTCGCCGTGAACG
TTCTTTTTCGCAACGGGTTTGCCGCCAGAACACAGGTAAGTGCCGTGTGTGGTTCCCGCGGGCCTGGCCT
CTTTACGGGTTATGGCCCTTGCGTGCCTTGAATTACTTCCACCTGGCTGCAGTACGTGATTCTTGATCCC
GAGCTTCGGGTTGGAAGTGGGTGGGAGAGTTCGAGGCCTTGCGCTTAAGGAGCCCCTTCGCCTCGTGCTT
GAGTTGAGGCCTGGCCTGGGCGCTGGGGCCGCCGCGTGCGAATCTGGTGGCACCTTCGCGCCTGTCTCGC
TGCTTT
