>Addgene plasmid #75240 | Ikaros-CRISPR #1 (PX458-EF1a-pSpCas9(BB)-2A-GFP) | addgene partial sequence | sequence record 147095 | StrepPyoCas9-5UTR-F 5'-CGGTGCCACTTTTTCAAGTTG-3'
GTAAGCGATACTCCAGACCGGTGTTTCGTCCTTTCCACAAGATATATAAAGCCAAGAAATCGAAATACTT
TCAAGTTACGGTAAGCATATGATAGTCCATTTTAAAACATAATTTTAAAACTGCAAACTACCCAAGAAAT
TATTACTTTCTACGTCACGTATTTTGTACTAATATCTTTGTGTTTACAGTCAAATTAATTCCAATTATCT
CTCTAACAGCCTTGTATCGTATATGCAAATATGAAGGAATCATGGGAAATAGGCCCTCACATGTGAGCAA
AAGGCCAGCAAAAGGCCAGGAACCGTAAAAAGGCCGCGTTGCTGGCGTTTTTCCATAGGCTCCGCCCCCC
TGACGAGCATCACAAAAATCGACGCTCAAGTCAGAGGTGGCGAAACCCGACAGGACTATAAAGATACCAG
GCGTTTCCCCCTGGAAGCTCCCTCGTGCGCTCTCCTGTTCCGACCCTGCCGCTTACCGGATACCTGTCCG
CCTTTCTCCCTTCGGGAAGCGTGGCGCTTTCTCATAGCTCACGCTGTAGGTATCTCAGTTCGGTGTAGGT
CGTTCGCTCCAAGCTGGGCTGTGTGCACGAACCCCCCGTTCAGCCCGACCGCTGCGCCTTATCCGGTAAC
TATCGTCTTGAGTCCAACCCGGTAAGACACGACTTATCGCCACTGGCAGCAGCCACTGGTAACAGGATTA
GCAGAGCGAGG
