>Addgene plasmid #75240 | Ikaros-CRISPR #1 (PX458-EF1a-pSpCas9(BB)-2A-GFP) | addgene partial sequence | sequence record 148249 | LKO1_5 5'-GACTATCATATGCTTACCGT-3'
AGGACGAAACACCGGTCTGGAGTATCGCTTACAGGGTTTTAGAGCTAGAAATAGCAAGTTAAAATAAGGC
TAGTCCGTTATCAACTTGAAAAAGTGGCACCGAGTCGGTGCTTTTTTGTTTTAGAGCTAGAAATAGCAAG
TTAAAATAAGGCTAGTCCGTTTTTAGCGCGTGCGCCAATTCTGCAGACAAATGGCTCTAGTGGTCTTGAA
AGGAGTGGGAATTGGCTCCGGTGCCCGTCAGTGGGCAGAGCGCACATCGCCCACAGTCCCCGAGAAGTTG
GGGGGAGGGGTCGGCAATTGAACCGGTGCCTAGAGAAGGTGGCGCGGGGTAAACTGGGAAAGTGATGTCG
TGTACTGGCTCCGCCTTTTTCCCGAGGGTGGGGGAGAACCGTATATAAGTGCAGTAGTCGCCGTGAACGT
TCTTTTTCGCAACGGGTTTGCCGCCAGAACACAGGTAAGTGCCGTGTGTGGTTCCCGCGGGCCTGGCCTC
TTTACGGGTTATGGCCCTTGCGTGCCTTGAATTACTTCCACCTGGCTGCAGTACGTGATTCTTGATCCCG
AGCTTCGGGTTGGAAGTGGGTGGGAGAGTTCGAGGCCTTGCGCTTAAGGAGCCCCTTCGCCTCGTGCTTG
AGTTGAGGCCTGGCCTGGGCGCTGGGGCCGCCGCGTGCGAATCTGGTGGCACCTTCGCGCCTGTCTCGCT
GCTTTCGATAAGTCTCTAGCCATTTAAAATTTTTGATGACCTGCTGCGACGCTTTTTTTCTGGCAAGATA
GTCTTGTAAATGCGGGCCAAGATCTGCACACTG
