[The description below was written by a language model from this plasmid's Addgene catalogue record.]
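Description:
Ikaros-CRISPR #1 (PX458-EF1a-pSpCas9(BB)-2A-GFP) is an all-in-one CRISPR/Cas9 plasmid for disrupting the human IKZF1 gene, which encodes the lymphoid transcription factor Ikaros. It is built on the PX458 pSpCas9(BB)-2A-GFP backbone, a mammalian expression vector of about 9.7 kb delivered by transfection. It is propagated in E. coli under ampicillin selection; the copy number is not recorded. The depositor changed the backbone by replacing the original CBh promoter with the human EF1α promoter, so Cas9 expression is driven by EF1α. The record does not explain this swap, although the associated publication concerns T cells.

The payload has two parts. The first is a single guide RNA directed against human IKZF1. In the standard PX458 design the guide is cloned into the sgRNA scaffold and transcribed from a U6 Pol III promoter, though no feature table is provided here to confirm the individual elements. The second is Streptococcus pyogenes Cas9 linked to GFP through a 2A self-cleaving peptide, so both proteins come from one transcript. GFP is the only mammalian marker, allowing transfected cells to be identified or sorted by fluorescence rather than selected with a drug.

According to the depositor, the guide targets all Ikaros isoforms and has at least three mismatches to any other site in the human genome. Two extra non-matching guanines were added at its 5' end to improve specificity and reduce off-target cleavage. The plasmid is intended for knockout of Ikaros in human cells, and it was deposited with a study of proteins associated with the transcription factor NFAT in T cells.
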