Addgene plasmid #75240: Ikaros-CRISPR #1 (PX458-EF1a-pSpCas9(BB)-2A-GFP)
Purpose: CRISPR/Cas9 plasmid against human Ikaros
Depositing lab: Ria Baumgrass. Depositing organization: Deutsches Rheuma-Forschungszentrum Berlin (DRFZ). Publication: Identification of Novel Nuclear Factor of Activated T Cells (NFAT)-Associated Proteins in T cells. Gabriel CH, Gross F, Karl M, Stephanowitz H, Hennig AF, Weber M, Gryzik S, Bachmann I, Hecklau K, Wienands J, Schuchhardt J, Herzel H, Radbruch A, Krause E, Baumgrass R. J Biol Chem. 2016 Sep 16. pii: jbc.M116.739326. 10.1074/jbc.M116.739326 PubMed 27637333.
Backbone
  Vector backbone: PX458-pSpCas9(BB)2A-GFP
  Backbone manufacturer: Feng Zhang (Plasmid #48138)
  Backbone size w/o insert (bp): 9703
  Total vector size (bp): 9703
  Modifications to backbone: CBH promoter exchanged for hEF1a promoter
  Vector type: CRISPR
  Selectable markers: GFP
Growth in bacteria
  Bacterial resistance: Ampicillin, 100 μg/mL
  Growth temperature: 37°C
  Growth strain: NEB Stable
  Copy number: Unknown
Gene/Insert
  Gene/Insert name: sgRNA against human Ikaros (alt name: IKZF1)
  gRNA/shRNA sequence: (gg)TCTGGAGTATCGCTTACAGG
  Species: H. sapiens (human)
  GenBank ID: 10320 (Gene-ID)
  Entrez Gene: IKZF1 (a.k.a. CVID13, Hs.54452, IK1, IKAROS, LYF1, LyF-1, PPP1R92, PRO0758, ZNFN1A1)
Terms and licenses: Academic/Nonprofit Terms; Industry Terms: Not Available to Industry
Depositor comments: gRNA contains at least 3 missmatches against human DNA (http://crispr.mit.edu) 2 additional nonmatching Guanidines added at 5' to enhance specificity (Kim, D. et al. Digenome-seq: genome-wide profiling of CRISPR-Cas9 off-target effects in human cells. Nat. Methods 12, 237–43, 1 p following 243 (2015).) targets all isoforms.
How to cite: Ikaros-CRISPR #1 (PX458-EF1a-pSpCas9(BB)-2A-GFP) was a gift from Ria Baumgrass (Addgene plasmid # 75240 ; http://n2t.net/addgene:75240 ; RRID:Addgene_75240)
