LOCUS       Exported 9703 bp ds-DNA circular SYN 12-MAY-2021
DEFINITION  CRISPR/Cas9 plasmid against human Ikaros.
ACCESSION   .
VERSION     .
KEYWORDS    Ikaros-CRISPR #1 (PX458-EF1a-pSpCas9(BB)-2A-GFP)
SOURCE      synthetic DNA construct
  ORGANISM  synthetic DNA construct
REFERENCE   1 (bases 1 to 9703)
  AUTHORS   Gabriel CH, Gross F, Karl M, Stephanowitz H, Hennig AF, Weber M,
            Gryzik S, Bachmann I, Hecklau K, Wienands J, Schuchhardt J, Herzel
            H, Radbruch A, Krause E, Baumgrass R
  TITLE     Identification of Novel Nuclear Factor of Activated T Cells
            (NFAT)-Associated Proteins in T cells.
  JOURNAL   J Biol Chem. 2016 Sep 16. pii: jbc.M116.739326.
  PUBMED    27637333
REFERENCE   2 (bases 1 to 9703)
  AUTHORS   .
  TITLE     Direct Submission
  JOURNAL   Exported May 12, 2021 from SnapGene Server 1.1.58
            http://www.snapgene.com
FEATURES             Location/Qualifiers
     source          1..9703
                     /organism="synthetic DNA construct"
                     /mol_type="other DNA"
     promoter        1..241
                     /label=U6 promoter
                     /note="RNA polymerase III promoter for human U6 snRNA"
     primer_bind     1..21
                     /label=hU6-F
                     /note="Human U6 promoter, forward primer"
     primer_bind     172..191
                     /label=LKO.1 5'
                     /note="Human U6 promoter, forward primer"
     misc_RNA        272..347
                     /label=gRNA scaffold
                     /note="guide RNA scaffold for the Streptococcus pyogenes
                     CRISPR/Cas9 system"
     promoter        460..1638
                     /label=EF-1-alpha promoter
                     /note="strong constitutive promoter for human elongation
                     factor EF-1-alpha"
     intron          691..1629
                     /label=EF-1-alpha intron A
                     /note="intron upstream of the start codon of human
                     EF-1-alpha"
     primer_bind     1586..1606
                     /label=EF1a-F
                     /note="Human elongation factor-1a promoter, forward primer"
     regulatory      1659..1668
                     /regulatory_class="other"
                     /note="vertebrate consensus sequence for strong initiation
                     of translation (Kozak, 1987)"
     CDS             1668..1733
                     /codon_start=1
                     /product="three tandem FLAG(R) epitope tags, followed by an
                     enterokinase cleavage site"
                     /label=3xFLAG
                     /translation="DYKDHDGDYKDHDIDYKDDDDK"
     CDS             1740..1760
                     /codon_start=1
                     /product="nuclear localization signal of SV40 (simian virus
                     40) large T antigen"
                     /label=SV40 NLS
                     /translation="PKKKRKV"
     CDS             1785..5885
                     /codon_start=1
                     /product="Cas9 (Csn1) endonuclease from the Streptococcus
                     pyogenes Type II CRISPR/Cas system"
                     /label=Cas9
                     /note="generates RNA-guided double strand breaks in DNA"
                     /translation="DKKYSIGLDIGTNSVGWAVITDEYKVPSKKFKVLGNTDRHSIKKN
                     LIGALLFDSGETAEATRLKRTARRRYTRRKNRICYLQEIFSNEMAKVDDSFFHRLEESF
                     LVEEDKKHERHPIFGNIVDEVAYHEKYPTIYHLRKKLVDSTDKADLRLIYLALAHMIKF
                     RGHFLIEGDLNPDNSDVDKLFIQLVQTYNQLFEENPINASGVDAKAILSARLSKSRRLE
                     NLIAQLPGEKKNGLFGNLIALSLGLTPNFKSNFDLAEDAKLQLSKDTYDDDLDNLLAQI
                     GDQYADLFLAAKNLSDAILLSDILRVNTEITKAPLSASMIKRYDEHHQDLTLLKALVRQ
                     QLPEKYKEIFFDQSKNGYAGYIDGGASQEEFYKFIKPILEKMDGTEELLVKLNREDLLR
                     KQRTFDNGSIPHQIHLGELHAILRRQEDFYPFLKDNREKIEKILTFRIPYYVGPLARGN
                     SRFAWMTRKSEETITPWNFEEVVDKGASAQSFIERMTNFDKNLPNEKVLPKHSLLYEYF
                     TVYNELTKVKYVTEGMRKPAFLSGEQKKAIVDLLFKTNRKVTVKQLKEDYFKKIECFDS
                     VEISGVEDRFNASLGTYHDLLKIIKDKDFLDNEENEDILEDIVLTLTLFEDREMIEERL
                     KTYAHLFDDKVMKQLKRRRYTGWGRLSRKLINGIRDKQSGKTILDFLKSDGFANRNFMQ
                     LIHDDSLTFKEDIQKAQVSGQGDSLHEHIANLAGSPAIKKGILQTVKVVDELVKVMGRH
                     KPENIVIEMARENQTTQKGQKNSRERMKRIEEGIKELGSQILKEHPVENTQLQNEKLYL
                     YYLQNGRDMYVDQELDINRLSDYDVDHIVPQSFLKDDSIDNKVLTRSDKNRGKSDNVPS
                     EEVVKKMKNYWRQLLNAKLITQRKFDNLTKAERGGLSELDKAGFIKRQLVETRQITKHV
                     AQILDSRMNTKYDENDKLIREVKVITLKSKLVSDFRKDFQFYKVREINNYHHAHDAYLN
                     AVVGTALIKKYPKLESEFVYGDYKVYDVRKMIAKSEQEIGKATAKYFFYSNIMNFFKTE
                     ITLANGEIRKRPLIETNGETGEIVWDKGRDFATVRKVLSMPQVNIVKKTEVQTGGFSKE
                     SILPKRNSDKLIARKKDWDPKKYGGFDSPTVAYSVLVVAKVEKGKSKKLKSVKELLGIT
                     IMERSSFEKNPIDFLEAKGYKEVKKDLIIKLPKYSLFELENGRKRMLASAGELQKGNEL
                     ALPSKYVNFLYLASHYEKLKGSPEDNEQKQLFVEQHKHYLDEIIEQISEFSKRVILADA
                     NLDKVLSAYNKHRDKPIREQAENIIHLFTLTNLGAPAAFKYFDTTIDRKRYTSTKEVLD
                     ATLIHQSITGLYETRIDLSQLGGD"
     CDS             5886..5933
                     /codon_start=1
                     /product="bipartite nuclear localization signal from
                     nucleoplasmin"
                     /label=nucleoplasmin NLS
                     /translation="KRPAATKKAGQAKKKK"
     CDS             5949..6002
                     /codon_start=1
                     /product="2A peptide from Thosea asigna virus capsid
                     protein"
                     /label=T2A
                     /note="Eukaryotic ribosomes fail to insert a peptide bond
                     between the Gly and Pro residues, yielding separate
                     polypeptides."
                     /translation="EGRGSLLTCGDVEENPGP"
     CDS             6003..6716
                     /codon_start=1
                     /product="enhanced GFP"
                     /label=EGFP
                     /translation="VSKGEELFTGVVPILVELDGDVNGHKFSVSGEGEGDATYGKLTLK
                     FICTTGKLPVPWPTLVTTLTYGVQCFSRYPDHMKQHDFFKSAMPEGYVQERTIFFKDDG
                     NYKTRAEVKFEGDTLVNRIELKGIDFKEDGNILGHKLEYNYNSHNVYIMADKQKNGIKV
                     NFKIRHNIEDGSVQLADHYQQNTPIGDGPVLLPDNHYLSTQSALSKDPNEKRDHMVLLE
                     FVTAAGITLGMDELYK"
     CDS             6003..6716
                     /codon_start=1
                     /product="the original enhanced GFP (Yang et al., 1996)"
                     /label=EGFP
                     /note="mammalian codon-optimized"
                     /translation="VSKGEELFTGVVPILVELDGDVNGHKFSVSGEGEGDATYGKLTLK
                     FICTTGKLPVPWPTLVTTLTYGVQCFSRYPDHMKQHDFFKSAMPEGYVQERTIFFKDDG
                     NYKTRAEVKFEGDTLVNRIELKGIDFKEDGNILGHKLEYNYNSHNVYIMADKQKNGIKV
                     NFKIRHNIEDGSVQLADHYQQNTPIGDGPVLLPDNHYLSTQSALSKDPNEKRDHMVLLE
                     FVTAAGITLGMDELYK"
     primer_bind     complement(6045..6066)
                     /label=EGFP-N
                     /note="EGFP, reverse primer"
     primer_bind     complement(6306..6325)
                     /label=EXFP-R
                     /note="For distinguishing EGFP variants, reverse primer"
     primer_bind     6653..6674
                     /label=EGFP-C
                     /note="EGFP, forward primer"
     primer_bind     complement(6744..6761)
                     /label=BGH-rev
                     /note="Bovine growth hormone terminator, reverse primer.
                     Also called BGH reverse"
     polyA_signal    6750..6957
                     /label=bGH poly(A) signal
                     /note="bovine growth hormone polyadenylation signal"
     repeat_region   6966..7106
                     /label=AAV2 ITR
                     /note="inverted terminal repeat of adeno-associated virus
                     serotype 2"
     repeat_region   6966..7095
                     /label=AAV2 ITR
     rep_origin      7181..7636
                     /direction=RIGHT
                     /label=f1 ori
                     /note="f1 bacteriophage origin of replication; arrow
                     indicates direction of (+) strand synthesis"
     primer_bind     complement(7268..7287)
                     /label=F1ori-R
                     /note="F1 origin, reverse primer"
     primer_bind     7478..7499
                     /label=F1ori-F
                     /note="F1 origin, forward primer"
     primer_bind     complement(7653..7672)
                     /label=pRS-marker
                     /note="pRS vectors, use to sequence yeast selectable
                     marker"
     primer_bind     7772..7794
                     /label=pGEX 3'
                     /note="pGEX vectors, reverse primer"
     primer_bind     complement(7832..7850)
                     /label=pBRforEco
                     /note="pBR322 vectors, upsteam of EcoRI site, forward
                     primer"
     promoter        7918..8022
                     /gene="bla"
                     /label=AmpR promoter
     CDS             8023..8883
                     /codon_start=1
                     /gene="bla"
                     /product="beta-lactamase"
                     /label=AmpR
                     /note="confers resistance to ampicillin, carbenicillin, and
                     related antibiotics"
                     /translation="MSIQHFRVALIPFFAAFCLPVFAHPETLVKVKDAEDQLGARVGYI
                     ELDLNSGKILESFRPEERFPMMSTFKVLLCGAVLSRIDAGQEQLGRRIHYSQNDLVEYS
                     PVTEKHLTDGMTVRELCSAAITMSDNTAANLLLTTIGGPKELTAFLHNMGDHVTRLDRW
                     EPELNEAIPNDERDTTMPVAMATTLRKLLTGELLTLASRQQLIDWMEADKVAGPLLRSA
                     LPAGWFIADKSGAGERGSRGIIAALGPDGKPSRIVVIYTTGSQATMDERNRQIAEIGAS
                     LIKHW"
     primer_bind     complement(8241..8260)
                     /label=Amp-R
                     /note="Ampicillin resistance gene, reverse primer"
     rep_origin      9054..9642
                     /direction=RIGHT
                     /label=ori
                     /note="high-copy-number ColE1/pMB1/pBR322/pUC origin of
                     replication"
     primer_bind     9543..9562
                     /label=pBR322ori-F
                     /note="pBR322 origin, forward primer"
ORIGIN
        1 gagggcctat ttcccatgat tccttcatat ttgcatatac gatacaaggc tgttagagag
       61 ataattggaa ttaatttgac tgtaaacaca aagatattag tacaaaatac gtgacgtaga
      121 aagtaataat ttcttgggta gtttgcagtt ttaaaattat gttttaaaat ggactatcat
      181 atgcttaccg taacttgaaa gtatttcgat ttcttggctt tatatatctt gtggaaagga
      241 cgaaacaccg gtctggagta tcgcttacag ggttttagag ctagaaatag caagttaaaa
      301 taaggctagt ccgttatcaa cttgaaaaag tggcaccgag tcggtgcttt tttgttttag
      361 agctagaaat agcaagttaa aataaggcta gtccgttttt agcgcgtgcg ccaattctgc
      421 agacaaatgg ctctagtggt cttgaaagga gtgggaattg gctccggtgc ccgtcagtgg
      481 gcagagcgca catcgcccac agtccccgag aagttggggg gaggggtcgg caattgaacc
      541 ggtgcctaga gaaggtggcg cggggtaaac tgggaaagtg atgtcgtgta ctggctccgc
      601 ctttttcccg agggtggggg agaaccgtat ataagtgcag tagtcgccgt gaacgttctt
      661 tttcgcaacg ggtttgccgc cagaacacag gtaagtgccg tgtgtggttc ccgcgggcct
      721 ggcctcttta cgggttatgg cccttgcgtg ccttgaatta cttccacctg gctgcagtac
      781 gtgattcttg atcccgagct tcgggttgga agtgggtggg agagttcgag gccttgcgct
      841 taaggagccc cttcgcctcg tgcttgagtt gaggcctggc ctgggcgctg gggccgccgc
      901 gtgcgaatct ggtggcacct tcgcgcctgt ctcgctgctt tcgataagtc tctagccatt
      961 taaaattttt gatgacctgc tgcgacgctt tttttctggc aagatagtct tgtaaatgcg
     1021 ggccaagatc tgcacactgg tatttcggtt tttggggccg cgggcggcga cggggcccgt
     1081 gcgtcccagc gcacatgttc ggcgaggcgg ggcctgcgag cgcggccacc gagaatcgga
     1141 cgggggtagt ctcaagctgg ccggcctgct ctggtgcctg gcctcgcgcc gccgtgtatc
     1201 gccccgccct gggcggcaag gctggcccgg tcggcaccag ttgcgtgagc ggaaagatgg
     1261 ccgcttcccg gccctgctgc agggagctca aaatggagga cgcggcgctc gggagagcgg
     1321 gcgggtgagt cacccacaca aaggaaaagg gcctttccgt cctcagccgt cgcttcatgt
     1381 gactccacgg agtaccgggc gccgtccagg cacctcgatt agttctcgag cttttggagt
     1441 acgtcgtctt taggttgggg ggaggggttt tatgcgatgg agtttcccca cactgagtgg
     1501 gtggagactg aagttaggcc agcttggcac ttgatgtaat tctccttgga atttgccctt
     1561 tttgagtttg gatcttggtt cattctcaag cctcagacag tggttcaaag tttttttctt
     1621 ccatttcagg tgtcgtgagg aatttcgaca tttccggtgc caccatggac tataaggacc
     1681 acgacggaga ctacaaggat catgatattg attacaaaga cgatgacgat aagatggccc
     1741 caaagaagaa gcggaaggtc ggtatccacg gagtcccagc agccgacaag aagtacagca
     1801 tcggcctgga catcggcacc aactctgtgg gctgggccgt gatcaccgac gagtacaagg
     1861 tgcccagcaa gaaattcaag gtgctgggca acaccgaccg gcacagcatc aagaagaacc
     1921 tgatcggagc cctgctgttc gacagcggcg aaacagccga ggccacccgg ctgaagagaa
     1981 ccgccagaag aagatacacc agacggaaga accggatctg ctatctgcaa gagatcttca
     2041 gcaacgagat ggccaaggtg gacgacagct tcttccacag actggaagag tccttcctgg
     2101 tggaagagga taagaagcac gagcggcacc ccatcttcgg caacatcgtg gacgaggtgg
     2161 cctaccacga gaagtacccc accatctacc acctgagaaa gaaactggtg gacagcaccg
     2221 acaaggccga cctgcggctg atctatctgg ccctggccca catgatcaag ttccggggcc
     2281 acttcctgat cgagggcgac ctgaaccccg acaacagcga cgtggacaag ctgttcatcc
     2341 agctggtgca gacctacaac cagctgttcg aggaaaaccc catcaacgcc agcggcgtgg
     2401 acgccaaggc catcctgtct gccagactga gcaagagcag acggctggaa aatctgatcg
     2461 cccagctgcc cggcgagaag aagaatggcc tgttcggaaa cctgattgcc ctgagcctgg
     2521 gcctgacccc caacttcaag agcaacttcg acctggccga ggatgccaaa ctgcagctga
     2581 gcaaggacac ctacgacgac gacctggaca acctgctggc ccagatcggc gaccagtacg
     2641 ccgacctgtt tctggccgcc aagaacctgt ccgacgccat cctgctgagc gacatcctga
     2701 gagtgaacac cgagatcacc aaggcccccc tgagcgcctc tatgatcaag agatacgacg
     2761 agcaccacca ggacctgacc ctgctgaaag ctctcgtgcg gcagcagctg cctgagaagt
     2821 acaaagagat tttcttcgac cagagcaaga acggctacgc cggctacatt gacggcggag
     2881 ccagccagga agagttctac aagttcatca agcccatcct ggaaaagatg gacggcaccg
     2941 aggaactgct cgtgaagctg aacagagagg acctgctgcg gaagcagcgg accttcgaca
     3001 acggcagcat cccccaccag atccacctgg gagagctgca cgccattctg cggcggcagg
     3061 aagattttta cccattcctg aaggacaacc gggaaaagat cgagaagatc ctgaccttcc
     3121 gcatccccta ctacgtgggc cctctggcca ggggaaacag cagattcgcc tggatgacca
     3181 gaaagagcga ggaaaccatc accccctgga acttcgagga agtggtggac aagggcgctt
     3241 ccgcccagag cttcatcgag cggatgacca acttcgataa gaacctgccc aacgagaagg
     3301 tgctgcccaa gcacagcctg ctgtacgagt acttcaccgt gtataacgag ctgaccaaag
     3361 tgaaatacgt gaccgaggga atgagaaagc ccgccttcct gagcggcgag cagaaaaagg
     3421 ccatcgtgga cctgctgttc aagaccaacc ggaaagtgac cgtgaagcag ctgaaagagg
     3481 actacttcaa gaaaatcgag tgcttcgact ccgtggaaat ctccggcgtg gaagatcggt
     3541 tcaacgcctc cctgggcaca taccacgatc tgctgaaaat tatcaaggac aaggacttcc
     3601 tggacaatga ggaaaacgag gacattctgg aagatatcgt gctgaccctg acactgtttg
     3661 aggacagaga gatgatcgag gaacggctga aaacctatgc ccacctgttc gacgacaaag
     3721 tgatgaagca gctgaagcgg cggagataca ccggctgggg caggctgagc cggaagctga
     3781 tcaacggcat ccgggacaag cagtccggca agacaatcct ggatttcctg aagtccgacg
     3841 gcttcgccaa cagaaacttc atgcagctga tccacgacga cagcctgacc tttaaagagg
     3901 acatccagaa agcccaggtg tccggccagg gcgatagcct gcacgagcac attgccaatc
     3961 tggccggcag ccccgccatt aagaagggca tcctgcagac agtgaaggtg gtggacgagc
     4021 tcgtgaaagt gatgggccgg cacaagcccg agaacatcgt gatcgaaatg gccagagaga
     4081 accagaccac ccagaaggga cagaagaaca gccgcgagag aatgaagcgg atcgaagagg
     4141 gcatcaaaga gctgggcagc cagatcctga aagaacaccc cgtggaaaac acccagctgc
     4201 agaacgagaa gctgtacctg tactacctgc agaatgggcg ggatatgtac gtggaccagg
     4261 aactggacat caaccggctg tccgactacg atgtggacca tatcgtgcct cagagctttc
     4321 tgaaggacga ctccatcgac aacaaggtgc tgaccagaag cgacaagaac cggggcaaga
     4381 gcgacaacgt gccctccgaa gaggtcgtga agaagatgaa gaactactgg cggcagctgc
     4441 tgaacgccaa gctgattacc cagagaaagt tcgacaatct gaccaaggcc gagagaggcg
     4501 gcctgagcga actggataag gccggcttca tcaagagaca gctggtggaa acccggcaga
     4561 tcacaaagca cgtggcacag atcctggact cccggatgaa cactaagtac gacgagaatg
     4621 acaagctgat ccgggaagtg aaagtgatca ccctgaagtc caagctggtg tccgatttcc
     4681 ggaaggattt ccagttttac aaagtgcgcg agatcaacaa ctaccaccac gcccacgacg
     4741 cctacctgaa cgccgtcgtg ggaaccgccc tgatcaaaaa gtaccctaag ctggaaagcg
     4801 agttcgtgta cggcgactac aaggtgtacg acgtgcggaa gatgatcgcc aagagcgagc
     4861 aggaaatcgg caaggctacc gccaagtact tcttctacag caacatcatg aactttttca
     4921 agaccgagat taccctggcc aacggcgaga tccggaagcg gcctctgatc gagacaaacg
     4981 gcgaaaccgg ggagatcgtg tgggataagg gccgggattt tgccaccgtg cggaaagtgc
     5041 tgagcatgcc ccaagtgaat atcgtgaaaa agaccgaggt gcagacaggc ggcttcagca
     5101 aagagtctat cctgcccaag aggaacagcg ataagctgat cgccagaaag aaggactggg
     5161 accctaagaa gtacggcggc ttcgacagcc ccaccgtggc ctattctgtg ctggtggtgg
     5221 ccaaagtgga aaagggcaag tccaagaaac tgaagagtgt gaaagagctg ctggggatca
     5281 ccatcatgga aagaagcagc ttcgagaaga atcccatcga ctttctggaa gccaagggct
     5341 acaaagaagt gaaaaaggac ctgatcatca agctgcctaa gtactccctg ttcgagctgg
     5401 aaaacggccg gaagagaatg ctggcctctg ccggcgaact gcagaaggga aacgaactgg
     5461 ccctgccctc caaatatgtg aacttcctgt acctggccag ccactatgag aagctgaagg
     5521 gctcccccga ggataatgag cagaaacagc tgtttgtgga acagcacaag cactacctgg
     5581 acgagatcat cgagcagatc agcgagttct ccaagagagt gatcctggcc gacgctaatc
     5641 tggacaaagt gctgtccgcc tacaacaagc accgggataa gcccatcaga gagcaggccg
     5701 agaatatcat ccacctgttt accctgacca atctgggagc ccctgccgcc ttcaagtact
     5761 ttgacaccac catcgaccgg aagaggtaca ccagcaccaa agaggtgctg gacgccaccc
     5821 tgatccacca gagcatcacc ggcctgtacg agacacggat cgacctgtct cagctgggag
     5881 gcgacaaaag gccggcggcc acgaaaaagg ccggccaggc aaaaaagaaa aaggaattcg
     5941 gcagtggaga gggcagagga agtctgctaa catgcggtga cgtcgaggag aatcctggcc
     6001 cagtgagcaa gggcgaggag ctgttcaccg gggtggtgcc catcctggtc gagctggacg
     6061 gcgacgtaaa cggccacaag ttcagcgtgt ccggcgaggg cgagggcgat gccacctacg
     6121 gcaagctgac cctgaagttc atctgcacca ccggcaagct gcccgtgccc tggcccaccc
     6181 tcgtgaccac cctgacctac ggcgtgcagt gcttcagccg ctaccccgac cacatgaagc
     6241 agcacgactt cttcaagtcc gccatgcccg aaggctacgt ccaggagcgc accatcttct
     6301 tcaaggacga cggcaactac aagacccgcg ccgaggtgaa gttcgagggc gacaccctgg
     6361 tgaaccgcat cgagctgaag ggcatcgact tcaaggagga cggcaacatc ctggggcaca
     6421 agctggagta caactacaac agccacaacg tctatatcat ggccgacaag cagaagaacg
     6481 gcatcaaggt gaacttcaag atccgccaca acatcgagga cggcagcgtg cagctcgccg
     6541 accactacca gcagaacacc cccatcggcg acggccccgt gctgctgccc gacaaccact
     6601 acctgagcac ccagtccgcc ctgagcaaag accccaacga gaagcgcgat cacatggtcc
     6661 tgctggagtt cgtgaccgcc gccgggatca ctctcggcat ggacgagctg tacaaggaat
     6721 tctaactaga gctcgctgat cagcctcgac tgtgccttct agttgccagc catctgttgt
     6781 ttgcccctcc cccgtgcctt ccttgaccct ggaaggtgcc actcccactg tcctttccta
     6841 ataaaatgag gaaattgcat cgcattgtct gagtaggtgt cattctattc tggggggtgg
     6901 ggtggggcag gacagcaagg gggaggattg ggaagagaat agcaggcatg ctggggagcg
     6961 gccgcaggaa cccctagtga tggagttggc cactccctct ctgcgcgctc gctcgctcac
     7021 tgaggccggg cgaccaaagg tcgcccgacg cccgggcttt gcccgggcgg cctcagtgag
     7081 cgagcgagcg cgcagctgcc tgcaggggcg cctgatgcgg tattttctcc ttacgcatct
     7141 gtgcggtatt tcacaccgca tannnnnnnn nnnnnnnnnn nnnnnnnnnn nnnnnnnnnn
     7201 nnnnnnnnnn nnnnnnnnnn nnnnnnnnnn nnnnnnnnnn nnnnnnnnnn nnnnnnnnnn
     7261 nnnnnnnnnn nnnnnnnnnn nnnnnnnnnn nnnnnnnnnn nnnncnnnnn nnnnnnnnnn
     7321 nnnnnnnnnn nnnnnnnnnn nnnnnnnnnn nnnnnnnnnn nnnnnnnnnn nnnnnnnnnn
     7381 nnnnnnnnnn nnnnnnnnnn nnnnnnnnnn nnnnnnnnnn nnnnnnnnnn nnnnnnnnnn
     7441 nnnnnncctt tgacgttgga gtccacgttc tttaatagtg gactcttgtt ccaaactgga
     7501 acaacactca accctatctc gggctattct tttgatttat aagggatttt gccgatttcg
     7561 gcctattggt taaaaaatga gctgatttaa caaaaattta acgcgaattt taacaaaata
     7621 ttaacgttta caattttatg gtgcactctc agtacaatct gctctgatgc cgcatagtta
     7681 agccagcccc gacacccgcc aacacccgct gacgcgccct gacgggcttg tctgctcccg
     7741 gcatccgctt acagacaagc tgtgaccgtc tccgggagct gcatgtgtca gaggttttca
     7801 ccgtcatcac cgaaacgcgc gagacgaaag ggcctcgtga tacgcctatt tttataggtt
     7861 aatgtcatga taataatggt ttcttagacg tcaggtggca cttttcgggg aaatgtgcgc
     7921 ggaaccccta tttgtttatt tttctaaata cattcaaata tgtatccgct catgagacaa
     7981 taaccctgat aaatgcttca ataatattga aaaaggaaga gtatgagtat tcaacatttc
     8041 cgtgtcgccc ttattccctt ttttgcggca ttttgccttc ctgtttttgc tcacccagaa
     8101 acgctggtga aagtaaaaga tgctgaagat cagttgggtg cacgagtggg ttacatcgaa
     8161 ctggatctca acagcggtaa gatccttgag agttttcgcc ccgaagaacg ttttccaatg
     8221 atgagcactt ttaaagttct gctatgtggc gcggtattat cccgtattga cgccgggcaa
     8281 gagcaactcg gtcgccgcat acactattct cagaatgact tggttgagta ctcaccagtc
     8341 acagaaaagc atcttacgga tggcatgaca gtaagagaat tatgcagtgc tgccataacc
     8401 atgagtgata acactgcggc caacttactt ctgacaacga tcggaggacc gaaggagcta
     8461 accgcttttt tgcacaacat gggggatcat gtaactcgcc ttgatcgttg ggaaccggag
     8521 ctgaatgaag ccataccaaa cgacgagcgt gacaccacga tgcctgtagc aatggcaaca
     8581 acgttgcgca aactattaac tggcgaacta cttactctag cttcccggca acaattaata
     8641 gactggatgg aggcggataa agttgcagga ccacttctgc gctcggccct tccggctggc
     8701 tggtttattg ctgataaatc tggagccggt gagcgtggaa gccgcggtat cattgcagca
     8761 ctggggccag atggtaagcc ctcccgtatc gtagttatct acacgacggg gagtcaggca
     8821 actatggatg aacgaaatag acagatcgct gagataggtg cctcactgat taagcattgg
     8881 taactgtcag accaagttta ctcatatata ctttagattg atttaaaact tcatttttaa
     8941 tttaaaagga tctaggtgaa gatccttttt gataatctca tgaccaaaat cccttaacgt
     9001 gagttttcgt tccactgagc gtcagacccc gtagaaaaga tcaaaggatc ttcttgagat
     9061 cctttttttc tgcgcgtaat ctgctgcttg caaacaaaaa aaccaccgct accagcggtg
     9121 gtttgtttgc cggatcaaga gctaccaact ctttttccga aggtaactgg cttcagcaga
     9181 gcgcagatac caaatactgt ccttctagtg tagccgtagt taggccacca cttcaagaac
     9241 tctgtagcac cgcctacata cctcgctctg ctaatcctgt taccagtggc tgctgccagt
     9301 ggcgataagt cgtgtcttac cgggttggac tcaagacgat agttaccgga taaggcgcag
     9361 cggtcgggct gaacgggggg ttcgtgcaca cagcccagct tggagcgaac gacctacacc
     9421 gaactgagat acctacagcg tgagctatga gaaagcgcca cgcttcccga agggagaaag
     9481 gcggacaggt atccggtaag cggcagggtc ggaacaggag agcgcacgag ggagcttcca
     9541 gggggaaacg cctggtatct ttatagtcct gtcgggtttc gccacctctg acttgagcgt
     9601 cgatttttgt gatgctcgtc aggggggcgg agcctatgga aaaacgccag caacgcggcc
     9661 tttttacggt tcctggcctt ttgctggcct tttgctcaca tgt
//
